>Addgene plasmid #25533 | ARL8 | depositor partial sequence | sequence record 11937 | Author sequence
ATGGGGCTGATCTTCGCCAAACTGTGGAGCCTCTTCTGTAACCAAGAACACAAAGTAATTATAGTGGGAC
TGGATAATGCAGGGAAAACCACCATTCTTTACCAATTCTTAATGAATGAAGTGGTTCATACTTCTCCAAC
CATAGGAAGCAATGTTGAAGAAATAGTTGTGAAGAACACTCATTTTCTTATGTGGGATATTGGTGGTCAG
GAGTCTCTGCGATCATCCTGGAACACATATTACTCAAATACAGAGTTCATCATTCTTGTTGTTGATAGCA
TTGACAGGGAACGACTAGCTATTACAAAAGAAGAATTATACAGAATGTTGGCTCATGAGGATTTACGGAA
GGCTGCAGTCCTTATCTTTGCAAATAAACAGGATATGAAAGGGTGTATGACAGCAGCTGAAATCTCGAAA
TACCTCACCCTTAGTTCAATTAAGGATCATCCATGGCACATTCAATCCTGCTGTGCTCTCACAGGAGAAG
GGTTATGCCAAGGTCTAGAGTGGATGACCTCCCGGATTGGTGTGAGA
