>Addgene plasmid #25533 | ARL8 | addgene partial sequence | sequence record 31516 | 25533 with T7
TGAATATTTTGTTTACTTTAGAAGGAGATATACCATGGGCAGCAGCCATCATCATCATCATCACAGCAGC
GGCCTGGTTCCGCGTGGTAGTATGGGGCTGATCTTCGCCAAACTGTGGAGCCTCTTCTGTAACCAAGAAC
ACAAAGTAATTATAGTGGGACTGGATAATGCAGGGAAAACCACCATTCTTTACCAATTCTTAATGAATGA
AGTGGTTCATACTTCTCCAACCATAGGAAGCAATGTTGAAGAAATAGTTGTGAAGAACACTCATTTTCTT
ATGTGGGATATTGGTGGTCAGGAGTCTCTGCGATCATCCTGGAACACATATTACTCAAATACAGAGTTCA
TCATTCTTGTTGTTGATAGCATTGACAGGGAACGACTAGCTATTACAAAAGAAGAATTATACAGAATGTT
GGCTCATGAGGATTTACGGAAGGCTGCAGTCCTTATCTTTGCAAATAAACAGGATATGAAAGGGTGTATG
ACAGCAGCTGAAATCTCGAAATACCTCACCCTTAGTTCAATTAAGGATCATCCATGGCACATTCAATCCT
GCTGTGCTCTCACAGGAGAAGGGTTATGCCAAGGTCTAGAGTGGATGACCTCCCGGATTGGTGTGAGATG
ATGACGAAGCTTGCGGCCGCACTCGAGCACCACCACCACCACCACTGAGATCCGGCTGCTAACAAAGCCC
GAAAGGAAGCTGAGTTGGCTGCTGCCACCGCTGAGCAATAACTAGCATAACCCCTTGGGGCCTCTAAACG
GGTCTTGAGGGGTTTTTTGCTGAAAGGAGGAACTATATCCGGATTGGCGAATGGG
[66 nt withheld, positions 826-891]
