[The description below was written by a language model from this plasmid's Addgene catalogue record.]
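Description:
ARL8 is a bacterial expression plasmid built on pET28a-LIC, a ligation-independent-cloning derivative of the pET28a vector produced by a structural genomics group. The backbone is listed at 7,328 bp without insert. The plasmid is selected with kanamycin and recorded as low copy, which fits the pBR322-type origin generally found in pET vectors, although the record gives no feature table to confirm individual elements. It is maintained in a standard cloning strain. Protein production from pET-family vectors normally requires a host that supplies T7 RNA polymerase.

The insert is a 537 bp fragment of human ARL8 (ADP-ribosylation factor-like 8), which maps to the Entrez gene ARL5B, a small GTPase of the Arf-like family. It carries an N-terminal His tag for immobilised metal affinity purification. The promoter is not stated explicitly. However, the listed T7 and T7-terminator sequencing primers indicate that the coding sequence sits between a T7 promoter and T7 terminator, as expected for this vector series. The cloning method is recorded as restriction enzyme based, even though the backbone is designed for LIC.

The stated purpose is bacterial expression for structure determination, and the depositor links the construct to a deposited crystal structure of the protein. The record cautions that the insert may not be the full open reading frame. This is typical of constructs whose boundaries were trimmed to improve solubility or crystallisation, so it should be treated as a crystallography-oriented expression clone rather than a guaranteed full-length cDNA.
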