Addgene plasmid #25533: ARL8
Purpose: Bacterial expression for structure determination; may not be full ORF
Depositing lab: Cheryl Arrowsmith. Depositing organization: University of Toronto.
Backbone
  Vector backbone: pET28a-LIC
  Backbone manufacturer: SGC
  Backbone size w/o insert (bp): 7328
  Vector type: Bacterial Expression
Growth in bacteria
  Bacterial resistance: Kanamycin, 50 μg/mL
  Growth temperature: 37°C
  Growth strain: DH5alpha
  Copy number: Low Copy
Gene/Insert
  Gene/Insert name: ARL8 (alt names: PDB: 1YZG; ADP-Ribosylation Factor-Like 8)
  Species: H. sapiens (human)
  Insert size (bp): 537
  Entrez Gene: ARL5B (a.k.a. ARL8)
  Tag / fusion protein: His (N terminal on insert)
  Cloning method: Restriction Enzyme
  Sequencing primers: 5′ T7; 3′ T7-term
Terms and licenses: Academic/Nonprofit Terms; Industry Terms: Not Available to Industry
Depositor comments: PDB: 1YZG http://www.thesgc.org/structures/1YZG/
How to cite: ARL8 was a gift from Cheryl Arrowsmith (Addgene plasmid # 25533 ; http://n2t.net/addgene:25533 ; RRID:Addgene_25533)
